>Addgene plasmid #118382 | KAT14-pDEST10 | addgene full sequence | sequence record 229630 | Addgene NGS Result
CCCCGGATGAAGTGGTTCGCATCCTCGGTTTTCTGGAAGGCGAGCATCGTTTGTTCGCCCAGGACTCTAG
CTATAGTTCTAGTGGTTGGCTACGTATACTCCGGAATATTAATAGATCATGGAGATAATTAAAATGATAA
CCATCTCGCAAATAAATAAGTATTTTACTGTTTTCGTAACAGTTTTGTAATAAAAAAACCTATAAATATT
CCGGATTATTCATACCGTCCCACCATCGGGCGCGGATCTCGGTCCGAAACCATGTCGTACTACCATCACC
ATCACCATCACGATTACGATATCCCAACGACCGAAAACCTGTATTTTCAGGGCATCACAAGTTTGTACAA
AAAAGCAGGCTCCACCATGGATAGTAGCATCCACCTGAGTAGTCTGATCAGTCGGCATGATGACGAAGCC
ACGAGAACATCGACCTCAGAAGGACTGGAGGAAGGTGAAGTGGAGGGAGAGACGCTCCTGATCGTCGAAT
CCGAGGATCAGGCATCAGTGGACTTATCGCACGACCAGAGTGGGGATTCCCTCAACAGTGATGAAGGAGA
CGTGTCTTGGATGGAGGAGCAGCTGTCCTACTTCTGTGACAAGTGCCAAAAATGGATACCAGCCAGTCAG
CTGAGGGAACAGCTCAGTTACCTTAAGGGTGATAATTTTTTTAGGTTTACTTGTTCGGATTGCTCAGCAG
ATGGCAAGGAGCAGTATGAAAGGCTGAAGCTGACATGGCAGCAAGTCGTCATGTTGGCAATGTACAACTT
GTCTCTGGAAGGAAGTGGACGTCAAGGTTATTTCAGGTGGAAAGAAGATATCTGTGCTTTTATTGAGAAA
CATTGGACTTTTTTACTAGGGAATAGGAAAAAGACGTCTACCTGGTGGAGCACCGTGGCAGGTTGCCTCA
GCGTGGGAAGTCCCATGTACTTCCGTTCAGGTGCTCAGGAATTTGGAGAGCCAGGATGGTGGAAACTTGT
TCATAACAAGCCCCCAACGATGAAACCTGAAGGAGAGAAGTTGTCTGCCTCTACTTTGAAAATAAAAGCA
GCCTCAAAACCAACTTTAGATCCCATCATTACTGTTGAGGGACTTAGAAAACGAGCAAGTCGGAATCCTG
TGGAATCTGCCATGGAATTAAAAGAGAAAAGGTCTCGAACTCAGGAAGCAAAAGACATTAGAAGAGCCCA
GAAGGAGGCCGCTGGCTTTCTTGACAGGAGCACATCTTCTACCCCTGTAAAATTCATAAGCCGAGGCCGC
AGGCCAGATGTGATTCTGGAAAAAGGCGAAGTGATTGACTTTTCCTCCTTGAGCTCCTCTGACCGCACCC
CGCTGACAAGCCCATCTCCTTCTCCTTCTCTGGATTTCTCTGCCCCTGGTACACCTGCCTCTCATTCTGC
CACACCTAGCTTGCTTTCAGAAGCAGATCTGATTCCAGATGTGATGCCCCCACAAGCCTTGTTTCATGAT
GACGATGAGATGGAAGGCGATGGAGTCATAGACCCAGGGATGGAGTACGTCCCACCCCCTGCTGGGTCAG
TAGCTTCTGGGCCAGTGGTTGGGGGCAGAAAGAAGGTCAGAGGCCCTGAACAGATAAAGCAGGAGGTAGA
GAGTGAGGAGGAAAAACCCGACAGGATGGATATTGACAGTGAAGACACAGATTCAAACACATCTTTGCAA
ACAAGGGCTAGAGAAAAGAGGAAGCCTCAGCTGGAGAAGGACACAAAGCCGAAAGAGCCCAGGTATACTC
CCGTGAGCATCTACGAGGAAAAGCTGCTGCTCAAGAGGCTGGAAGCTTGTCCCGGTGCTGTTGCCATGAC
TCCGGAAGCTCGGAGACTGAAACGCAAACTGATTGTCAGACAAGCGAAAAGGGATAGGGGATTACCACTT
TTTGACTTGGATCAAGTTGTTAATGCTGCTCTTTTGTTAGTTGACGGGATTTATGGAGCCAAAGAAGGAG
GAATTTCCAGACTTCCAGCTGGACAAGCCACGTACAGAACCACCTGTCAGGACTTCAGAATCCTTGACCG
ATACCAGACTTCCTTGCCGTCCAGGAAGGGATTTCGACACCAGACCACCAAGTTTTTGTATCGCTTGGTA
GGATCAGAAGATATGGCTGTGGACCAGAGTATTGTCAGCCCTTATACCTCTCGGATCTTGAAACCTTATA
TCAGGCGTGATTATGAAACAAAGCCACCCAAACTGCAGCTCCTGTCACAGATTCGTTCCCACCTGCACAG
GAGCGACCCTCACTGGACGCCGGAGCCCGACGCACCTCTCGATTACTGTTATGTGCGGCCAAATCACATC
CCAACGATCAACTCCATGTGTCAGGAGTTTTTTTGGCCTGGCATTGACCTGTCTGAGTGTCTGCAGTACC
CAGACTTCAGTGTTGTTGTTCTTTATAAAAAAGTCATCATTGCCTTTGGCTTCATGGTTCCTGATGTGAA
ATACAATGAAGCTTACATTTCATTTCTGTTCGTCCACCCTGAATGGAGAAGAGCAGGGATTGCAACTTTC
ATGATCTATCATCTGATTCAGACCTGCATGGGCAAGGACGTAACCCTTCACGTCTCAGCAAGCAACCCCG
CTATGCTACTGTACCAGAAGTTTGGATTCAAGACTGAAGAATATGTATTAGATTTCTATGATAAATATTA
CCCATTGGAGAGTACAGAGTGTAAACACGCATTCTTTCTGAGGCTCCGGCGCTAGGACCCAGCTTTCTTG
TACAAAGTGGTGATGCCATGGATCCGGAATTCAAAGGCCTACGTCGACGAGCTCAACTAGTGCGGCCGCT
TTCGAATCTAGAGCCTGCAGTCTCGAGGCATGCGGTACCAAGCTTGTCGAGAAGTACTAGAGGATCATAA
TCAGCCATACCACATTTGTAGAGGTTTTACTTGCTTTAAAAAACCTCCCACACCTCCCCCTGAACCTGAA
ACATAAAATGAATGCAATTGTTGTTGTTAACTTGTTTATTGCAGCTTATAATGGTTACAAATAAAGCAAT
AGCATCACAAATTTCACAAATAAAGCATTTTTTTCACTGCATTCTAGTTGTGGTTTGTCCAAACTCATCA
ATGTATCTTATCATGTCTGGATCTGATCACTGCTTGAGCCTAGGAGATCCGAACCAGATAAGTGAAATCT
AGTTCCAAACTATTTTGTCATTTTTAATTTTCGTATTAGCTTACGACGCTACACCCAGTTCCCATCTATT
TTGTCACTCTTCCCTAAATAATCCTTAAAAACTCCATTTCCACCCCTCCCAGTTCCCAACTATTTTGTCC
GCCCACAGCGGGGCATTTTTCTTCCTGTTATGTTTTTAATCAAACATCCTGCCAACTCCATGTGACAAAC
CGTCATCTTCGGCTACTTTTTCTCTGTCACAGAATGAAAATTTTTCTGTCATCTCTTCGTTATTAATGTT
TGTAATTGACTGAATATCAACGCTTATTTGCAGCCTGAATGGCGAATGGG
[124 nt withheld, positions 3481-3604]
C
[91 nt withheld, positions 3606-3696]
A
[49 nt withheld, positions 3698-3746]
CCTTTGACGTTGGAGTCCACGTTCTT
[37 nt withheld, positions 3773-3809]
ACCCTATCTCGGTCTATTCTTTTGATTTATAAGGGATTTTGCCGATTTCGGCCTATTGGTTAAAAAATGA
GCTGATTTAACAAAAATTTAACGCGAATTTTAACAAAATATTAACGCTTACAATTTAGGTGGCACTTTTC
GGGGAAATGTGCGCGGAACCCCTATTTGTTTATTTTTCTAAATACATTCAAATATGTATCCGCTCATGAG
ACAATAACCCTGATAAATGCTTCAATAATATTGAAAAAGGAAGAGTATGAGTATTCAACATTTCCGTGTC
GCCCTTATTCCCTTTTTTGCGGCATTTTGCCTTCCTGTTTTTGCTCACCCAGAAACGCTGGTGAAAGTAA
AAGATGCTGAAGATCAGTTGGGTGCACGAGTGGGTTACATCGAACTGGATCTCAACAGCGGTAAGATCCT
TGAGAGTTTTCGCCCCGAAGAACGTTTTCCAATGATGAGCACTTTTAAAGTTCTGCTATGTGGCGCGGTA
TTATCCCGTATTGACGCCGGGCAAGAGCAACTCGGTCGCCGCATACACTATTCTCAGAATGACTTGGTTG
AGTACTCACCAGTCACAGAAAAGCATCTTACGGATGGCATGACAGTAAGAGAATTATGCAGTGCTGCCAT
AACCATGAGTGATAACACTGCGGCCAACTTACTTCTGACAACGATCGGAGGACCGAAGGAGCTAACCGCT
TTTTTGCACAACATGGGGGATCATGTAACTCGCCTTGATCGTTGGGAACCGGAGCTGAATGAAGCCATAC
CAAACGACGAGCGTGACACCACGATGCCTGTAGCAATGGCAACAACGTTGCGCAAACTATTAACTGGCGA
ACTACTTACTCTAGCTTCCCGGCAACAATTAATAGACTGGATGGAGGCGGATAAAGTTGCAGGACCACTT
CTGCGCTCGGCCCTTCCGGCTGGCTGGTTTATTGCTGATAAATCTGGAGCCGGTGAGCGTGGGTCTCGCG
GTATCATTGCAGCACTGGGGCCAGATGGTAAGCCCTCCCGTATCGTAGTTATCTACACGACGGGGAGTCA
GGCAACTATGGATGAACGAAATAGACAGATCGCTGAGATAGGTGCCTCACTGATTAAGCATTGGTAACTG
TCAGACCAAGTTTACTCATATATACTTTAGATTGATTTAAAACTTCATTTTTAATTTAAAAGGATCTAGG
TGAAGATCCTTTTTGATAATCTCATGACCAAAATCCCTTAACGTGAGTTTTCGTTCCACTGAGCGTCAGA
CCCCGTAGAAAAGATCAAAGGATCTTCTTGAGATCCTTTTTTTCTGCGCGTAATCTGCTGCTTGCAAACA
AAAAAACCACCGCTACCAGCGGTGGTTTGTTTGCCGGATCAAGAGCTACCAACTCTTTTTCCGAAGGTAA
CTGGCTTCAGCAGAGCGCAGATACCAAATACTGTTCTTCTAGTGTAGCCGTAGTTAGGCCACCACTTCAA
GAACTCTGTAGCACCGCCTACATACCTCGCTCTGCTAATCCTGTTACCAGTGGCTGCTGCCAGTGGCGAT
AAGTCGTGTCTTACCGGGTTGGACTCAAGACGATAGTTACCGGATAAGGCGCAGCGGTCGGGCTGAACGG
GGGGTTCGTGCACACAGCCCAGCTTGGAGCGAACGACCTACACCGAACTGAGATACCTACAGCGTGAGCT
ATGAGAAAGCGCCACGCTTCCCGAAGGGAGAAAGGCGGACAGGTATCCGGTAAGCGGCAGGGTCGGAACA
GGAGAGCGCACGAGGGAGCTTCCAGGGGGAAACGCCTGGTATCTTTATAGTCCTGTCGGGTTTCGCCACC
TCTGACTTGAGCGTCGATTTTTGTGATGCTCGTCAGGGGGGCGGAGCCTATGGAAAAACGCCAGCAACGC
GGCCTTTTTACGGTTCCTGGCCTTTTGCTGGCCTTTTGCTCACATGTTCTTTCCTGCGTTATCCCCTGAT
TCTGTGGATAACCGTATTACCGCCTTTGAGTGAGCTGATACCGCTCGCCGCAGCCGAACGACCGAGCGCA
GCGAGTCAGTGAGCGAGGAAGCGGAAGAGCGCCTGATGCGGTATTTTCTCCTTACGCATCTGTGCGGTAT
TTCACACCGCATAGACCAGCCGCGTAACCTGGCAAAATCGGTTACGGTTGAGTAATAAATGGATGCCCTG
CGTAAGCGGGTGTGGGCGGACAATAAAGTCTTAAACTGAACAAAATAGATCTAAACTATGACAATAAAGT
CTTAAACTAGACAGAATAGTTGTAAACTGAAATCAGTCCAGTTATGCTGTGAAAAAGCATACTGGACTTT
TGTTATGGCTAAAGCAAACTCTTCATTTTCTGAAGTGCAAATTGCCCGTCGTATTAAAGAGGGGCGTGGC
CAAGGGCATGGTAAAGACTATATTCGCGGCGTTGTGACAATTTACCGAACAACTCCGCGGCCGGGAAGCC
GATCTCGGCTTGAACGAATTGTTAGGTGGCGGTACTTGGGTCGATATCAAAGTGCATCACTTCTTCCCGT
ATGCCCAACTTTGTATAGAGAGCCACTGCGGGATCGTCACCGTAATCTGCTTGCACGTAGATCACATAAG
CACCAAGCGCGTTGGCCTCATGCTTGAGGAGATTGATGAGCGCGGTGGCAATGCCCTGCCTCCGGTGCTC
GCCGGAGACTGCGAGATCATAGATATAGATCTCACTACGCGGCTGCTCAAACTTGGGCAGAACGTAAGCC
GCGAGAGCGCCAACAACCGCTTCTTGGTCGAAGGCAGCAAGCGCGATGAATGTCTTACTACGGAGCAAGT
TCCCGAGGTAATCGGAGTCCGGCTGATGTTGGGAGTAGGTGGCTACGTCTCCGAACTCACGACCGAAAAG
ATCAAGAGCAGCCCGCATGGATTTGACTTGGTCAGGGCCGAGCCTACATGTGCGAATGATGCCCATACTT
GAGCCACCTAACTTTGTTTTAGGGCGACTGCCCTGCTGCGTAACATCGTTGCTGCTCCATAACATCAAAC
ATCGACCCACGGCGTAACGCGCTTGCTGCTTGGATGCCCGAGGCATAGACTGTACAAAAAAACAGTCATA
ACAAGCCATGAAAACCGCCACTGCGCCGTTACCACCGCTGCGTTCGGTCAAGGTTCTGGACCAGTTGCGT
GAGCGCATACGCTACTTGCATTACAGTTTACGAACCGAACAGGCTTATGTCAACTGGGTTCGTGCCTTCA
TCCGTTTCCACGGTGTGCGTCACCCGGCAACCTTGGGCAGCAGCGAAGTCGAGGCATTTCTGTCCTGGCT
GGCGAACGAGCGCAAGGTTTCGGTCTCCACGCATCGTCAGGCATTGGCGGCCTTGCTGTTCTTCTACGGC
AAGGTGCTGTGCACGGATCTGCCCTGGCTTCAGGAGATCGGAAGACCTCGGCCGTCGCGGCGCTTGCCGG
TGGTGCTGA
Features (pLannotate 1.2.2; 19 found; start..end, strand, type, name):
    116..207     +  promoter       polyhedrin promoter: polh from Autographa californica; promoter for the baculovirus polyhedrin gene
    272..291     +  CDS            8xHis (fragment): 8xHis affinity tag
    313..333     +  CDS            TEV site: tobacco etch virus (TEV) protease recognition and cleavage site
    337..361     +  protein_bind   attB1: mutant version of attB; recombination site for the Gateway® BP reaction BP Clonase™
    367..2712    +  CDS            KAT14: CSR2B_HUMAN - Also known as CSRP2BP. Experimental evidence at protein level: Swiss-Prot protein existence level 1. Component of the ATAC complex, a complex with histone acetyltransferase activity on histones H3 and H4. May function as a scaffold for the ATAC complex to promote ATAC complex stability. Has also weak histone acetyltransferase activity toward histone H4. Required for the normal progression through G1 and G2/M phases of the cell cycle. From Homo sapiens (Human).
   2717..2741    -  protein_bind   attB2: mutant version of attB; recombination site for the Gateway® BP reaction BP Clonase™
   2863..2946    +  CDS            large T antigen (fragment): large T antigen from SV40 (simian virus 40)
   2969..3103    +  polyA_signal   SV40 poly(A) signal: SV40 polyadenylation signal
   3132..3297    -  mobile_element Tn7L: mini-Tn7 element (left end of the Tn7 transposon) Tn7
   3460..3476    +  CDS            lacZα (fragment): LacZα fragment of β-galactosidase; lacZ fragment
   3481..3935    +  rep_origin     f1 ori (sequence partly withheld): f1 bacteriophage origin of replication; arrow indicates direction of (+) strand synthesis
   3961..4065    +  promoter       AmpR promoter: bla
   4066..4926    +  CDS            AmpR: β-lactamase; bla; confers resistance to ampicillin, carbenicillin, and related antibiotics
   5097..5685    +  rep_origin     ori: high-copy-number ColE1/pMB1/pBR322/pUC origin of replication
   5871..5922    -  misc_feature   bom (fragment): basis of mobility region from pBR322
   5990..6214    -  mobile_element Tn7R: mini-Tn7 element (right end of the Tn7 transposon) Tn7
   6281..6814    -  CDS            GmR: gentamycin acetyltransferase; aacC1; confers resistance to gentamycin
   6984..7012    -  promoter       Pc promoter: intI1 (promoter lies within the coding sequence); class 1 integron promoter
   6990..89      -  CDS            YPR2_ECOLX (fragment) (across the origin): Protein predicted: Swiss-Prot protein existence level 4. From Escherichia coli.
