[The description below was written by a language model from this plasmid's Addgene catalogue record and pLannotate feature annotations shown in this document.]
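Description:
KAT14-pDEST10 is a baculovirus donor (transfer) plasmid for producing His-tagged human KAT14 in insect cells, built by Gateway recombination into the pDEST10 destination backbone. In bacteria it is maintained through a high-copy ColE1/pUC-type origin and selected with ampicillin via the β-lactamase gene; an f1 origin is also present. The sequenced record is 7,248 nt.

The expression cassette is driven by the polyhedrin promoter of Autographa californica nucleopolyhedrovirus, a very strong, very late baculoviral promoter. Downstream of it lie a backbone-encoded N-terminal histidine tag (annotated as a partial match to an 8xHis feature), a TEV protease cleavage site that allows tag removal after purification, and then the attB1 site left by recombination. The KAT14 coding sequence (also known as CSRP2BP or ATAC2, about 2.3 kb) follows and is closed by attB2 and an SV40 polyadenylation signal. KAT14 is a component of the ATAC histone acetyltransferase complex, with weak acetyltransferase activity toward histone H4 and a proposed scaffolding role.

The cassette, together with a gentamicin resistance gene expressed from the Pc integron promoter, sits between the Tn7L and Tn7R ends of a mini-Tn7 element. This arrangement allows site-specific transposition of the whole segment into a baculovirus shuttle genome (bacmid) propagated in E. coli, with gentamicin marking the transposed element. The resulting recombinant bacmid is then used to generate virus for infecting insect cells. The construct therefore serves to express and affinity-purify recombinant KAT14, and was deposited with a study linking nuclear actin to KAT14 and mRNA splicing.
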