Addgene plasmid #118382: KAT14-pDEST10
Purpose: HIS-tagged insect cell expression vector with KAT14.
Depositing lab: Maria Vartiainen. Depositing organization: University of Helsinki. Publication: Nuclear actin interactome analysis links actin to KAT14 histone acetyl transferase and mRNA splicing. Viita T, Kyheroinen S, Prajapati B, Virtanen J, Frilander MJ, Varjosalo M, Vartiainen MK. J Cell Sci. 2019 Apr 17;132(8). pii: jcs.226852. doi: 10.1242/jcs.226852. PubMed 30890647.
Backbone
  Vector backbone: pDEST10
  Backbone manufacturer: Thermo Fisher Scientific
  Vector type: Insect Expression
  Selectable markers: Gentamicin
Growth in bacteria
  Bacterial resistance: Ampicillin, 100 μg/mL
  Growth temperature: 37°C
  Growth strain: DH5alpha
  Copy number: High Copy
Gene/Insert
  Gene/Insert name: KAT14 (alt names: CSRP2BP; ATAC2)
  Species: H. sapiens (human)
  Insert size (bp): 2349
  Entrez Gene: KAT14 (a.k.a. ATAC2, CRP2BP, CSRP2BP, PRO1194, dJ717M23.1)
  Promoter: Polyhedrin
  Tag / fusion protein: HIS (N terminal on backbone)
  Cloning method: Gateway Cloning
  Sequencing primers: 5′ GGATTATTCATACCGTCCCA; 3′ CAAATGTGGTATGGCTGATT
Terms and licenses: Academic/Nonprofit Terms; Industry Terms: Not Available to Industry
Depositor comments: Please visit https://www.biorxiv.org/content/10.1101/445973v1 for BioRxiv preprint
How to cite: KAT14-pDEST10 was a gift from Maria Vartiainen (Addgene plasmid # 118382 ; http://n2t.net/addgene:118382 ; RRID:Addgene_118382)
